Addgene plasmid #217494: pKJ248
Purpose: Mammlian expression of DpFnuc guide RNA
Depositing lab: Omar Abudayyeh & Jonathan Gootenberg. Depositing organization: Massachusetts Institute of Technology. Publication: Programmable RNA-guided DNA endonucleases are widespread in eukaryotes and their viruses. Jiang K, Lim J, Sgrizzi S, Trinh M, Kayabolen A, Yutin N, Bao W, Kato K, Koonin EV, Gootenberg JS, Abudayyeh OO. Sci Adv. 2023 Sep 29;9(39):eadk0171. doi: 10.1126/sciadv.adk0171. Epub 2023 Sep 27. PubMed 37756409.
Backbone
  Vector backbone: pcDNA
  Vector type: Mammalian Expression
Growth in bacteria
  Bacterial resistance: Ampicillin, 100 μg/mL
  Growth temperature: 37°C
  Growth strain: NEB Stable
  Copy number: High Copy
Gene/Insert
  Gene/Insert name: DpFnuc guide RNA scaffold
  Species: Dreissena polymorpha
  Cloning method: Gibson Cloning
Terms and licenses: Academic/Nonprofit Terms; Industry Terms: Not Available to Industry
How to cite: pKJ248 was a gift from Omar Abudayyeh & Jonathan Gootenberg (Addgene plasmid # 217494 ; http://n2t.net/addgene:217494 ; RRID:Addgene_217494)
