[The description below was written by a language model from this plasmid's Addgene catalogue record and pLannotate feature annotations shown in this document.]
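Description:
pKJ248 is a small mammalian expression plasmid (about 2.5 kb in the sequenced record) built to produce the guide RNA for DpFnuc, an RNA-guided DNA endonuclease from the zebra mussel Dreissena polymorpha. The catalogue lists the backbone as pcDNA. However, the annotated features show a minimal construct with no detected CMV promoter, polyadenylation signal or mammalian selection marker. What is annotated is a bacterial maintenance module plus a single Pol III expression unit. Propagation in E. coli relies on a high-copy ColE1/pUC-type origin of replication, and selection is by ampicillin resistance through the β-lactamase gene driven by its native bla promoter.

The payload is the DpFnuc guide RNA scaffold, inserted by Gibson assembly. The scaffold itself is not called out in the automated feature table, but the human U6 promoter is annotated on the reverse strand. The unannotated stretch downstream of it, between the promoter and the replication origin, is presumably where the scaffold sits. U6 is an RNA polymerase III promoter commonly used to transcribe short, uncapped, non-polyadenylated RNAs with defined ends, which suits it to guide RNA expression in transfected mammalian cells. A short attB1 fragment lies just upstream of the promoter and appears to be a remnant of earlier Gateway-derived cloning rather than a functional element. The record does not say whether a particular targeting sequence is already present or whether a cloning site is provided for inserting one.

The plasmid encodes no nuclease, so it would be co-delivered with a separate DpFnuc protein expression construct. This fits work characterising programmable RNA-guided endonucleases from eukaryotes and testing their DNA-targeting activity in mammalian cells.
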