Features (pLannotate 1.2.2; 5 found; start..end, strand, type, name):
    801..1041    -  promoter       U6 promoter: RNA polymerase III promoter for human U6 snRNA
   1093..1110    -  protein_bind   attB1 (fragment): mutant version of attB; recombination site for the Gateway® BP reaction BP Clonase™
   1148..1252    +  promoter       AmpR promoter: bla
   1253..2113    +  CDS            AmpR: β-lactamase; bla; confers resistance to ampicillin, carbenicillin, and related antibiotics
   2284..389     +  rep_origin     ori (across the origin): high-copy-number ColE1/pMB1/pBR322/pUC origin of replication
>Addgene plasmid #217494 | pKJ248 | addgene full sequence | sequence record 442959 | Addgene NGS Result
CTACATACCTCGCTCTGCTAATCCTGTTACCAGTGGCTGCTGCCAGTGGCGATAAGTCGTGTCTTACCGG
GTTGGACTCAAGACGATAGTTACCGGATAAGGCGCAGCGGTCGGGCTGAACGGGGGGTTCGTGCACACAG
CCCAGCTTGGAGCGAACGACCTACACCGAACTGAGATACCTACAGCGTGAGCTATGAGAAAGCGCCACGC
TTCCCGAAGGGAGAAAGGCGGACAGGTATCCGGTAAGCGGCAGGGTCGGAACAGGAGAGCGCACGAGGGA
GCTTCCAGGGGGAAACGCCTGGTATCTTTATAGTCCTGTCGGGTTTCGCCACCTCTGACTTGAGCGTCGA
TTTTTGTGATGCTCGTCAGGGGGGCGGAGCCTATGGAAAAACGCCAGCAACGCGGCCTTTTTACGGTTCC
TGGCCTTTTGCTGGCCTTTTGCTCACATGTCATATGTAGAGAGGTACCTCGAGCGGCCCAAGCTTAAAAA
AAGTCCCATTCGCCATGCCGAAGCATGTTGCCCAGCCGGCGCCAGCGAGGAGGCTGGGACCATGCCGGCC
TAACCATTATTGACATATAATAACCCATTTCATTCGGCAGAACATTGCCCTGGACTAAGCATACGCAAAG
TCTCGTAGCAATGGACTTTCGAATTTAGGATGGATCGACCTAATTGTTACAGAGTAATTATAACTGCGAA
TTGACAAATGGAAACATGCGCAACGATTTTAGCAATATATTTCTAGCACCATTAACGTCTCTGTGTGTGT
TATATTTGCAGTTATCGCAATCGGTGTTTCGTCCTTTCCACAAGATATATAAAGCCAAGAAATCGAAATA
CTTTCAAGTTACGGTAAGCATATGATAGTCCATTTTAAAACATAATTTTAAAACTGCAAACTACCCAAGA
AATTATTACTTTCTACGTCACGTATTTTGTACTAATATCTTTGTGTTTACAGTCAAATTAATTCTAATTA
TCTCTCTAACAGCCTTGTATCGTATATGCAAATATGAAGGAATCATGGGAAATAGGCCCTCTTCCTGCCC
GACCTTGGTACCGGATCCAGTCGACTGAATTGGTTCCTTTAAAGCCTGCTTTTTTGTACAGCTAGCGACG
TCAGGTGGCACTTTTCGGGGAAATGTGCGCGGAACCCCTATTTGTTTATTTTTCTAAATACATTCAAATA
TGTATCCGCTCATGAGACAATAACCCTGATAAATGCTTCAATAATATTGAAAAAGGAAGAGTATGAGTAT
TCAACATTTCCGTGTCGCCCTTATTCCCTTTTTTGCGGCATTTTGCCTTCCTGTTTTTGCTCACCCAGAA
ACGCTGGTGAAAGTAAAAGATGCTGAAGATCAGTTGGGTGCACGAGTGGGTTACATCGAACTGGATCTCA
ACAGCGGTAAGATCCTTGAGAGTTTTCGCCCCGAAGAACGTTTTCCAATGATGAGCACTTTTAAAGTTCT
GCTATGTGGCGCGGTATTATCCCGTATTGACGCCGGGCAAGAGCAACTCGGTCGCCGCATACACTATTCT
CAGAATGACTTGGTTGAGTACTCACCAGTCACAGAAAAGCATCTTACGGATGGCATGACAGTAAGAGAAT
TATGCAGTGCTGCCATAACCATGAGTGATAACACTGCGGCCAACTTACTTCTGACAACGATCGGAGGACC
GAAGGAGCTAACCGCTTTTTTGCACAACATGGGGGATCATGTAACTCGCCTTGATCGTTGGGAACCGGAG
CTGAATGAAGCCATACCAAACGACGAGCGTGACACCACGATGCCTGTAGCAATGGCAACAACGTTGCGCA
AACTATTAACTGGCGAACTACTTACTCTAGCTTCCCGGCAACAATTAATAGACTGGATGGAGGCGGATAA
AGTTGCAGGACCACTTCTGCGCTCGGCCCTTCCGGCTGGCTGGTTTATTGCTGATAAATCTGGAGCCGGT
GAGCGTGGATCTCGCGGTATCATTGCAGCACTGGGGCCAGATGGTAAGCCCTCCCGTATCGTAGTTATCT
ACACGACGGGGAGTCAGGCAACTATGGATGAACGAAATAGACAGATCGCTGAGATAGGTGCCTCACTGAT
TAAGCATTGGTAACTGTCAGACCAAGTTTACTCATATATACTTTAGATTGATTTAAAACTTCATTTTTAA
TTTAAAAGGATCTAGGTGAAGATCCTTTTTGATAATCTCATGACCAAAATCCCTTAACGTGAGTTTTCGT
TCCACTGAGCGTCAGACCCCGTAGAAAAGATCAAAGGATCTTCTTGAGATCCTTTTTTTCTGCGCGTAAT
CTGCTGCTTGCAAACAAAAAAACCACCGCTACCAGCGGTGGTTTGTTTGCCGGATCAAGAGCTACCAACT
CTTTTTCCGAAGGTAACTGGCTTCAGCAGAGCGCAGATACCAAATACTGTTCTTCTAGTGTAGCCGTAGT
TAGGCCACCACTTCAAGAACTCTGTAGCACCGC
